# Supplementary material for: Statewide multi-year wastewater sequencing reveals dual origins of HIV-1 signal
Source: Nat Commun. 2026 Jun 11;17:7428. doi: 10.1038/s41467-026-74140-7 (PMC13408598; doi:10.1038/s41467-026-74140-7)
Supplement: Supplementary file 4 — Source Data [file 41467_2026_74140_MOESM4_ESM.zip › Source_Data/Source_Data_Fig_9/Source_Data_Fig_9_pLVX.TRE3G.eGFP.gb]

LOCUS       Vector_pLVX.TRE3G.eGFP,_complete_sequence        8536 bp    DNA     circular SYN 07-JAN-2019
DEFINITION  Vector pLVX.TRE3G.eGFP, complete sequence.
ACCESSION   MH325104
VERSION     MH325104.1  GI:1539159348
KEYWORDS    .
SOURCE      Vector pLVX.TRE3G.eGFP
  ORGANISM  Vector pLVX.TRE3G.eGFP
            other sequences; artificial sequences; vectors.
REFERENCE   1  (bases 1 to 8536)
  AUTHORS   Berman,C.M., Papa,L.J., Hendel,S.J., Moore,C.L., Suen,P.H.,
            Weickhardt,A.F., Doan,N.-D., Kumar,C.M., Uil,T.G., Butty,V.L.,
            Hoeben,R.C. and Shoulders,M.D.
  TITLE     An Adaptable Platform for Directed Evolution in Human Cells
  JOURNAL   J. Am. Chem. Soc. 140 (51), 18093-18103 (2018)
  PUBMED    30427676
REFERENCE   2  (bases 1 to 8536)
  AUTHORS   Berman,C.M., Papa,L.J. III, Hendel,S.J., Moore,C.L., Suen,P.H.,
            Weickhardt,A.F., Doan,N.-D., Kumar,C.M., Uil,T.G., Butty,V.L.,
            Hoeben,R.C. and Shoulders,M.D.
  TITLE     Direct Submission
  JOURNAL   Submitted (08-MAY-2018) Chemistry, Massachusetts Institute of
            Technology, 77 Massachusetts Avenue, 16-573A, Cambridge, MA 02139,
            USA
FEATURES             Location/Qualifiers
     repeat_region   1..634
                     /note="3' long terminal repeat (LTR) from HIV-1; label: 3'
                     LTR"
                     /product="RR"
                     /rpt_type="long_terminal_repeat"
     misc_feature    1303..1536
                     /note="The Rev response element (RRE) of HIV-1 allows for
                     Rev-dependent mRNA export from the nucleus to the
                     cytoplasm.; label: RRE"
                     /product="RRE"
     misc_feature    2028..2143
                     /note="central polypurine tract and central termination
                     sequence of HIV-1 (lacking the first T); label: cPPT/CTS"
                     /product="cPPT/CTS"
     CDS             2583..3302
                     /note="mammalian codon-optimized; label: EGFP"
                     /codon_start=1
                     /transl_table=11
                     /product="EGFP"
                     /protein_id="AZP55970.1"
                     /db_xref="GI:1539159349"
                     /translation="MVSKGEELFTGVVPILVELDGDVNGHKFSVSGEGEGDATYGKLT
                     LKFICTTGKLPVPWPTLVTTLTYGVQCFSRYPDHMKQHDFFKSAMPEGYVQERTIFFK
                     DDGNYKTRAEVKFEGDTLVNRIELKGIDFKEDGNILGHKLEYNYNSHNVYIMADKQKN
                     GIKVNFKIRHNIEDGSVQLADHYQQNTPIGDGPVLLPDNHYLSTQSALSKDPNEKRDH
                     MVLLEFVTAAGITLGMDELYK"
     CDS             3841..4440
                     /gene="PuroR"
                     /note="confers resistance to puromycin; label: PuroR"
                     /codon_start=1
                     /transl_table=11
                     /product="puroR"
                     /protein_id="AZP55971.1"
                     /db_xref="GI:1539159350"
                     /translation="MTEYKPTVRLATRDDVPRAVRTLAAAFADYPATRHTVDPDRHIE
                     RVTELQELFLTRVGLDIGKVWVADDGAAVAVWTTPESVEAGAVFAEIGPRMAELSGSR
                     LAAQQQMEGLLAPHRPKEPAWFLATVGVSPDHQGKGLGSAVVLPGVEAAERAGVPAFL
                     ETSAPRNLPFYERLGFTVTADVEVPEGPRTWCMTRKPGA"
     misc_feature    4458..5046
                     /note="woodchuck hepatitis virus posttranscriptional
                     regulatory element; label: WPRE"
                     /product="WPRE"
     repeat_region   5254..5887
                     /note="3' long terminal repeat (LTR) from HIV-1; label: 3'
                     LTR"
                     /product="RR"
                     /rpt_type="long_terminal_repeat"
     CDS             complement(7174..8034)
                     /gene="AmpR"
                     /note="confers resistance to ampicillin, carbenicillin,
                     and related antibiotics; label: AmpR"
                     /codon_start=1
                     /transl_table=11
                     /product="Bla"
                     /protein_id="AZP55972.1"
                     /db_xref="GI:1539159351"
                     /translation="MSIQHFRVALIPFFAAFCLPVFAHPETLVKVKDAEDQLGARVGY
                     IELDLNSGKILESFRPEERFPMMSTFKVLLCGAVLSRIDAGQEQLGRRIHYSQNDLVE
                     YSPVTEKHLTDGMTVRELCSAAITMSDNTAANLLLTTIGGPKELTAFLHNMGDHVTRL
                     DRWEPELNEAIPNDERDTTMPVAMATTLRKLLTGELLTLASRQQLIDWMEADKVAGPL
                     LRSALPAGWFIADKSGAGERGSRGIIAALGPDGKPSRIVVIYTTGSQATMDERNRQIA
                     EIGASLIKHW"
ORIGIN      
        1 tggaagggct aattcactcc caaagaagac aagatatcct tgatctgtgg atctaccaca
       61 cacaaggcta cttccctgat tagcagaact acacaccagg gccaggggtc agatatccac
      121 tgacctttgg atggtgctac aagctagtac cagttgagcc agataaggta gaagaggcca
      181 ataaaggaga gaacaccagc ttgttacacc ctgtgagcct gcatgggatg gatgacccgg
      241 agagagaagt gttagagtgg aggtttgaca gccgcctagc atttcatcac gtggcccgag
      301 agctgcatcc ggagtacttc aagaactgct gatatcgagc ttgctacaag ggactttccg
      361 ctggggactt tccagggagg cgtggcctgg gcgggactgg ggagtggcga gccctcagat
      421 cctgcatata agcagctgct ttttgcctgt actgggtctc tctggttaga ccagatctga
      481 gcctgggagc tctctggcta actagggaac ccactgctta agcctcaata aagcttgcct
      541 tgagtgcttc aagtagtgtg tgcccgtctg ttgtgtgact ctggtaacta gagatccctc
      601 agaccctttt agtcagtgtg gaaaatctct agcagtggcg cccgaacagg gacttgaaag
      661 cgaaagggaa accagaggag ctctctcgac gcaggactcg gcttgctgaa gcgcgcacgg
      721 caagaggcga ggggcggcga ctggtgagta cgccaaaaat tttgactagc ggaggctaga
      781 aggagagaga tgggtgcgag agcgtcagta ttaagcgggg gagaattaga tcgcgatggg
      841 aaaaaattcg gttaaggcca gggggaaaga aaaaatataa attaaaacat atagtatggg
      901 caagcaggga gctagaacga ttcgcagtta atcctggcct gttagaaaca tcagaaggct
      961 gtagacaaat actgggacag ctacaaccat cccttcagac aggatcagaa gaacttagat
     1021 cattatataa tacagtagca accctctatt gtgtgcatca aaggatagag ataaaagaca
     1081 ccaaggaagc tttagacaag atagaggaag agcaaaacaa aagtaagacc accgcacagc
     1141 aagcggccgg ccgctgatct tcagacctgg aggaggagat atgagggaca attggagaag
     1201 tgaattatat aaatataaag tagtaaaaat tgaaccatta ggagtagcac ccaccaaggc
     1261 aaagagaaga gtggtgcaga gagaaaaaag agcagtggga ataggagctt tgttccttgg
     1321 gttcttggga gcagcaggaa gcactatggg cgcagcgtca atgacgctga cggtacaggc
     1381 cagacaatta ttgtctggta tagtgcagca gcagaacaat ttgctgaggg ctattgaggc
     1441 gcaacagcat ctgttgcaac tcacagtctg gggcatcaag cagctccagg caagaatcct
     1501 ggctgtggaa agatacctaa aggatcaaca gctcctgggg atttggggtt gctctggaaa
     1561 actcatttgc accactgctg tgccttggaa tgctagttgg agtaataaat ctctggaaca
     1621 gatttggaat cacacgacct ggatggagtg ggacagagaa attaacaatt acacaagctt
     1681 aatacactcc ttaattgaag aatcgcaaaa ccagcaagaa aagaatgaac aagaattatt
     1741 ggaattagat aaatgggcaa gtttgtggaa ttggtttaac ataacaaatt ggctgtggta
     1801 tataaaatta ttcataatga tagtaggagg cttggtaggt ttaagaatag tttttgctgt
     1861 actttctata gtgaatagag ttaggcaggg atattcacca ttatcgtttc agacccacct
     1921 cccaaccccg aggggacccg acaggcccga aggaatagaa gaagaaggtg gagagagaga
     1981 cagagacaga tccattcgat tagtgaacgg atctcgacgg tatcgccttt aaaagaaaag
     2041 gggggattgg ggggtacagt gcaggggaaa gaatagtaga cataatagca acagacatac
     2101 aaactaaaga actacaaaaa caaattacaa aaattcaaaa ttttcgggtt tattacaggg
     2161 acagcagaga tccagtttat cgatgaggcc ctttcgtctt cactcgagtt tactccctat
     2221 cagtgataga gaacgtatga agagtttact ccctatcagt gatagagaac gtatgcagac
     2281 tttactccct atcagtgata gagaacgtat aaggagttta ctccctatca gtgatagaga
     2341 acgtatgacc agtttactcc ctatcagtga tagagaacgt atctacagtt tactccctat
     2401 cagtgataga gaacgtatat ccagtttact ccctatcagt gatagagaac gtatgtcgag
     2461 gtaggcgtgt acggtgggcg cctataaaag cagagctcgt ttagtgaacc gtcagatcgc
     2521 ctggagcaat tccacaacac ttttgtctta tacttggatc cgggcccgcg gccgccgcca
     2581 ccatggtgag caagggcgag gagctgttca ccggggtggt gcccatcctg gtcgagctgg
     2641 acggcgacgt aaacggccac aagttcagcg tgtccggcga gggcgagggc gatgccacct
     2701 acggcaagct gaccctgaag ttcatctgca ccaccggcaa gctgcccgtg ccctggccca
     2761 ccctcgtgac caccctgacc tacggcgtgc agtgcttcag ccgctacccc gaccacatga
     2821 agcagcacga cttcttcaag tccgccatgc ccgaaggcta cgtccaggag cgcaccatct
     2881 tcttcaagga cgacggcaac tacaagaccc gcgccgaggt gaagttcgag ggcgacaccc
     2941 tggtgaaccg catcgagctg aagggcatcg acttcaagga ggacggcaac atcctggggc
     3001 acaagctgga gtacaactac aacagccaca acgtctatat catggccgac aagcagaaga
     3061 acggcatcaa ggtgaacttc aagatccgcc acaacatcga ggacggcagc gtgcagctcg
     3121 ccgaccacta ccagcagaac acccccatcg gcgacggccc cgtgctgctg cccgacaacc
     3181 actacctgag cacccagtcc gccctgagca aagaccccaa cgagaagcgc gatcacatgg
     3241 tcctgctgga gttcgtgacc gccgccggga tcactctcgg catggacgag ctgtacaagt
     3301 aaagcggccg gaattctacc gggtagggga ggcgcttttc ccaaggcagt ctggagcatg
     3361 cgctttagca gccccgctgg gcacttggcg ctacacaagt ggcctctggc ctcgcacaca
     3421 ttccacatcc accggtaggc gccaaccggc tccgttcttt ggtggcccct tcgcgccacc
     3481 ttctactcct cccctagtca ggaagttccc ccccgccccg cagctcgcgt cgtgcaggac
     3541 gtgacaaatg gaagtagcac gtctcactag tctcgtgcag atggacagca ccgctgagca
     3601 atggaagcgg gtaggccttt ggggcagcgg ccaatagcag ctttgctcct tcgctttctg
     3661 ggctcagagg ctgggaaggg gtgggtccgg gggcgggctc aggggcgggc tcaggggcgg
     3721 ggcgggcgcc cgaaggtcct ccggaggccc ggcattctgc acgcttcaaa agcgcacgtc
     3781 tgccgcgctg ttctcctctt cctcatctcc gggcctttcg acctgcagcc caagcttacc
     3841 atgaccgagt acaagcccac ggtgcgcctc gccacccgcg acgacgtccc cagggccgta
     3901 cgcaccctcg ccgccgcgtt cgccgactac cccgccacgc gccacaccgt cgatccggac
     3961 cgccacatcg agcgggtcac cgagctgcaa gaactcttcc tcacgcgcgt cgggctcgac
     4021 atcggcaagg tgtgggtcgc ggacgacggc gccgcggtgg cggtctggac cacgccggag
     4081 agcgtcgaag cgggggcggt gttcgccgag atcggcccgc gcatggccga gttgagcggt
     4141 tcccggctgg ccgcgcagca acagatggaa ggcctcctgg cgccgcaccg gcccaaggag
     4201 cccgcgtggt tcctggccac cgtcggcgtc tcgcccgacc accagggcaa gggtctgggc
     4261 agcgccgtcg tgctccccgg agtggaggcg gccgagcgcg ccggggtgcc cgccttcctg
     4321 gagacctccg cgccccgcaa cctccccttc tacgagcggc tcggcttcac cgtcaccgcc
     4381 gacgtcgagg tgcccgaagg accgcgcacc tggtgcatga cccgcaagcc cggtgcctga
     4441 cggggcgcgt ctggaacaat caacctctgg attacaaaat ttgtgaaaga ttgactggta
     4501 ttcttaacta tgttgctcct tttacgctat gtggatacgc tgctttaatg cctttgtatc
     4561 atgctattgc ttcccgtatg gctttcattt tctcctcctt gtataaatcc tggttgctgt
     4621 ctctttatga ggagttgtgg cccgttgtca ggcaacgtgg cgtggtgtgc actgtgtttg
     4681 ctgacgcaac ccccactggt tggggcattg ccaccacctg tcagctcctt tccgggactt
     4741 tcgctttccc cctccctatt gccacggcgg aactcatcgc cgcctgcctt gcccgctgct
     4801 ggacaggggc tcggctgttg ggcactgaca attccgtggt gttgtcgggg aagctgacgt
     4861 cctttccatg gctgctcgcc tgtgttgcca cctggattct gcgcgggacg tccttctgct
     4921 acgtcccttc ggccctcaat ccagcggacc ttccttcccg cggcctgctg ccggctctgc
     4981 ggcctcttcc gcgtcttcgc cttcgccctc agacgagtcg gatctccctt tgggccgcct
     5041 ccccgcctgg aattaattct gcagtcgaga cctagaaaaa catggagcaa tcacaagtag
     5101 caatacagca gctaccaatg ctgattgtgc ctggctagaa gcacaagagg aggaggaggt
     5161 gggtttttcc agtcacacct caggtacctt taagaccaat gacttacaag gcagctgtag
     5221 atcttagcca ctttttaaaa gaaaagaggg gactggaagg gctaattcac tcccaacgaa
     5281 gacaagatat ccttgatctg tggatctacc acacacaagg ctacttccct gattagcaga
     5341 actacacacc agggccaggg gtcagatatc cactgacctt tggatggtgc tacaagctag
     5401 taccagttga gccagataag gtagaagagg ccaataaagg agagaacacc agcttgttac
     5461 accctgtgag cctgcatggg atggatgacc cggagagaga agtgttagag tggaggtttg
     5521 acagccgcct agcatttcat cacgtggccc gagagctgca tccggagtac ttcaagaact
     5581 gctgatatcg agcttgctac aagggacttt ccgctgggga ctttccaggg aggcgtggcc
     5641 tgggcgggac tggggagtgg cgagccctca gatcctgcat ataagcagct gctttttgcc
     5701 tgtactgggt ctctctggtt agaccagatc tgagcctggg agctctctgg ctaactaggg
     5761 aacccactgc ttaagcctca ataaagcttg ccttgagtgc ttcaagtagt gtgtgcccgt
     5821 ctgttgtgtg actctggtaa ctagagatcc ctcagaccct tttagtcagt gtggaaaatc
     5881 tctagcagta gtagttcatg tcatcttatt attcagtatt tataacttgc aaagaaatga
     5941 atatcagaga gtgagaggcc ttgacattgc tagcgtttta ccgtcgacct ctagctagag
     6001 cttggcgtaa tcatggtcat agctgtttcc tgtgtgaaat tgttatccgc tcacaattcc
     6061 acacaacata cgagccggaa gcataaagtg taaagcctgg ggtgcctaat gagtgagcta
     6121 actcacatta attgcgttgc gctcactgcc cgctttccag tcgggaaacc tgtcgtgcca
     6181 gctgcattaa tgaatcggcc aacgcgcggg gagaggcggt ttgcgtattg ggcgctcttc
     6241 cgcttcctcg ctcactgact cgctgcgctc ggtcgttcgg ctgcggcgag cggtatcagc
     6301 tcactcaaag gcggtaatac ggttatccac agaatcaggg gataacgcag gaaagaacat
     6361 gtgagcaaaa ggccagcaaa aggccaggaa ccgtaaaaag gccgcgttgc tggcgttttt
     6421 ccataggctc cgcccccctg acgagcatca caaaaatcga cgctcaagtc agaggtggcg
     6481 aaacccgaca ggactataaa gataccaggc gtttccccct ggaagctccc tcgtgcgctc
     6541 tcctgttccg accctgccgc ttaccggata cctgtccgcc tttctccctt cgggaagcgt
     6601 ggcgctttct catagctcac gctgtaggta tctcagttcg gtgtaggtcg ttcgctccaa
     6661 gctgggctgt gtgcacgaac cccccgttca gcccgaccgc tgcgccttat ccggtaacta
     6721 tcgtcttgag tccaacccgg taagacacga cttatcgcca ctggcagcag ccactggtaa
     6781 caggattagc agagcgaggt atgtaggcgg tgctacagag ttcttgaagt ggtggcctaa
     6841 ctacggctac actagaagaa cagtatttgg tatctgcgct ctgctgaagc cagttacctt
     6901 cggaaaaaga gttggtagct cttgatccgg caaacaaacc accgctggta gcggtttttt
     6961 tgtttgcaag cagcagatta cgcgcagaaa aaaaggatct caagaagatc ctttgatctt
     7021 ttctacgggg tctgacgctc agtggaacga aaactcacgt taagggattt tggtcatgag
     7081 attatcaaaa aggatcttca cctagatcct tttaaattaa aaatgaagtt ttaaatcaat
     7141 ctaaagtata tatgagtaaa cttggtctga cagttaccaa tgcttaatca gtgaggcacc
     7201 tatctcagcg atctgtctat ttcgttcatc catagttgcc tgactccccg tcgtgtagat
     7261 aactacgata cgggagggct taccatctgg ccccagtgct gcaatgatac cgcgagaccc
     7321 acgctcaccg gctccagatt tatcagcaat aaaccagcca gccggaaggg ccgagcgcag
     7381 aagtggtcct gcaactttat ccgcctccat ccagtctatt aattgttgcc gggaagctag
     7441 agtaagtagt tcgccagtta atagtttgcg caacgttgtt gccattgcta caggcatcgt
     7501 ggtgtcacgc tcgtcgtttg gtatggcttc attcagctcc ggttcccaac gatcaaggcg
     7561 agttacatga tcccccatgt tgtgcaaaaa agcggttagc tccttcggtc ctccgatcgt
     7621 tgtcagaagt aagttggccg cagtgttatc actcatggtt atggcagcac tgcataattc
     7681 tcttactgtc atgccatccg taagatgctt ttctgtgact ggtgagtact caaccaagtc
     7741 attctgagaa tagtgtatgc ggcgaccgag ttgctcttgc ccggcgtcaa tacgggataa
     7801 taccgcgcca catagcagaa ctttaaaagt gctcatcatt ggaaaacgtt cttcggggcg
     7861 aaaactctca aggatcttac cgctgttgag atccagttcg atgtaaccca ctcgtgcacc
     7921 caactgatct tcagcatctt ttactttcac cagcgtttct gggtgagcaa aaacaggaag
     7981 gcaaaatgcc gcaaaaaagg gaataagggc gacacggaaa tgttgaatac tcatactctt
     8041 cctttttcaa tattattgaa gcatttatca gggttattgt ctcatgagcg gatacatatt
     8101 tgaatgtatt tagaaaaata aacaaatagg ggttccgcgc acatttcccc gaaaagtgcc
     8161 acctgacgtc gacggatcgg gagatcaact tgtttattgc agcttataat ggttacaaat
     8221 aaagcaatag catcacaaat ttcacaaata aagcattttt ttcactgcat tctagttgtg
     8281 gtttgtccaa actcatcaat gtatcttatc atgtctggat caactggata actcaagcta
     8341 accaaaatca tcccaaactt cccaccccat accctattac cactgccaat tacctagtgg
     8401 tttcatttac tctaaacctg tgattcctct gaattatttt cattttaaag aaattgtatt
     8461 tgttaaatat gtactacaaa cttagtagtt tttaaagaaa ttgtatttgt taaatatgta
     8521 ctacaaactt agtagt
//
