# Supplementary material for: Statewide multi-year wastewater sequencing reveals dual origins of HIV-1 signal
Source: Nat Commun. 2026 Jun 11;17:7428. doi: 10.1038/s41467-026-74140-7 (PMC13408598; doi:10.1038/s41467-026-74140-7)
Supplement: Supplementary file 4 — Source Data [file 41467_2026_74140_MOESM4_ESM.zip › Source_Data/Source_Data_Fig_3/Source_Data_3.gb]

LOCUS       HXB2                    9719 bp ss-RNA     linear   VRL 04-JUN-2025
DEFINITION  Human immunodeficiency virus type 1 (HXB2), complete genome;
            HIV1/HTLV-III/LAV reference genome.
ACCESSION   K03455
VERSION     K03455.1  GI:1906382
KEYWORDS    TAR protein; acquired immune deficiency syndrome; complete genome;
            env protein; gag protein; long terminal repeat (LTR); pol protein;
            polyprotein; proviral gene; reverse transcriptase; transactivator.
SOURCE      Human immunodeficiency virus 1 (HIV-1)
  ORGANISM  Human immunodeficiency virus 1
            Viruses; Riboviria; Pararnavirae; Artverviricota; Revtraviricetes;
            Ortervirales; Retroviridae; Orthoretrovirinae; Lentivirus.
REFERENCE   1  (bases 1 to 9719)
  AUTHORS   van Beveren,C.P., Coffin,J. and Hughes,S.
  TITLE     Appendix B: HTLV-3/LAV genome
  JOURNAL   (in) Weiss,R.L., Teich,N., Varmus,H. and Coffin,J. (Eds.); RNA
            TUMOR VIRUSES, SECOND EDITION, 2, Vol. 2: 1102-1123; Cold Spring
            Harbor Laboratory, Cold Spring Harbor (1985)
REFERENCE   2  (bases 493 to 674; 9577 to 9718)
  AUTHORS   Ratner,L., Haseltine,W., Patarca,R., Livak,K.J., Starcich,B.,
            Josephs,S.F., Doran,E.R., Rafalski,J.A., Whitehorn,E.A.,
            Baumeister,K., Ivanoff,L., Petteway,S.R. Jr., Pearson,M.L.,
            Lautenberger,J.A., Papas,T.S., Ghrayeb,J., Chang,N.T., Gallo,R.C.
            and Wong-Staal,F.
  TITLE     Complete nucleotide sequence of the AIDS virus, HTLV-III
  JOURNAL   Nature 313 (6000), 277-284 (1985)
  PUBMED    2578615
REFERENCE   3  (bases 1 to 653)
  AUTHORS   Starcich,B., Ratner,L., Josephs,S.F., Okamoto,T., Gallo,R.C. and
            Wong-Staal,F.
  TITLE     Characterization of long terminal repeat sequences of HTLV-III
  JOURNAL   Science 227 (4686), 538-540 (1985)
  PUBMED    2981438
REFERENCE   4  (bases 1 to 9719)
  AUTHORS   Allan,J.S., Coligan,J.E., Barin,F., McLane,M.F., Sodroski,J.G.,
            Rosen,C.A., Haseltine,W.A., Lee,T.H. and Essex,M.
  TITLE     Major glycoprotein antigens that induce antibodies in AIDS patients
            are encoded by HTLV-III
  JOURNAL   Science 228 (4703), 1091-1094 (1985)
  PUBMED    2986290
REFERENCE   5  (bases 1 to 9719)
  AUTHORS   Rosen,C.A., Sodroski,J.G. and Haseltine,W.A.
  TITLE     The location of cis-acting regulatory sequences in the human T cell
            lymphotropic virus type III (HTLV-III/LAV) long terminal repeat
  JOURNAL   Cell 41 (3), 813-823 (1985)
  PUBMED    2988790
REFERENCE   6  (bases 1 to 9719)
  AUTHORS   Arya,S.K., Guo,C., Josephs,S.F. and Wong-Staal,F.
  TITLE     Trans-activator gene of human T-lymphotropic virus type III
            (HTLV-III)
  JOURNAL   Science 229 (4708), 69-73 (1985)
  PUBMED    2990040
REFERENCE   7  (bases 1 to 9719)
  AUTHORS   Sodroski,J., Patarca,R., Rosen,C., Wong-Staal,F. and Haseltine,W.
  TITLE     Location of the trans-activating region on the genome of human
            T-cell lymphotropic virus type III
  JOURNAL   Science 229 (4708), 74-77 (1985)
  PUBMED    2990041
REFERENCE   8  (bases 1 to 9719)
  AUTHORS   Rabson,A.B., Daugherty,D.F., Venkatesan,S., Boulukos,K.E.,
            Benn,S.I., Folks,T.M., Feorino,P. and Martin,M.A.
  TITLE     Transcription of novel open reading frames of AIDS retrovirus
            during infection of lymphocytes
  JOURNAL   Science 229 (4720), 1388-1390 (1985)
  PUBMED    2994220
REFERENCE   9  (bases 1 to 9719)
  AUTHORS   Allan,J.S., Coligan,J.E., Lee,T.H., McLane,M.F., Kanki,P.J.,
            Groopman,J.E. and Essex,M.
  TITLE     A new HTLV-III/LAV encoded antigen detected by antibodies from AIDS
            patients
  JOURNAL   Science 230 (4727), 810-813 (1985)
  PUBMED    2997921
REFERENCE   10  (bases 1 to 9719)
  AUTHORS   Rosen,C.A., Sodroski,J.G., Goh,W.C., Dayton,A.I., Lippke,J. and
            Haseltine,W.A.
  TITLE     Post-transcriptional regulation accounts for the trans-activation
            of the human T-lymphotropic virus type III
  JOURNAL   Nature 319 (6054), 555-559 (1986)
  PUBMED    3003584
REFERENCE   11  (bases 1 to 9719)
  AUTHORS   di Marzo Veronese,F., Copeland,T.D., DeVico,A.L., Rahman,R.,
            Oroszlan,S., Gallo,R.C. and Sarngadharan,M.G.
  TITLE     Characterization of highly immunogenic p66/p51 as the reverse
            transcriptase of HTLV-III/LAV
  JOURNAL   Science 231 (4743), 1289-1291 (1986)
  PUBMED    2418504
REFERENCE   12  (bases 1 to 9719)
  AUTHORS   Kramer,R.A., Schaber,M.D., Skalka,A.M., Ganguly,K., Wong-Staal,F.
            and Reddy,E.P.
  TITLE     HTLV-III gag protein is processed in yeast cells by the virus
            pol-protease
  JOURNAL   Science 231 (4745), 1580-1584 (1986)
  PUBMED    2420008
REFERENCE   13  (bases 1 to 9719)
  AUTHORS   Dayton,A.I., Sodroski,J.G., Rosen,C.A., Goh,W.C. and Haseltine,W.A.
  TITLE     The trans-activator gene of the human T cell lymphotropic virus
            type III is required for replication
  JOURNAL   Cell 44 (6), 941-947 (1986)
  PUBMED    2420471
REFERENCE   14  (bases 1 to 9719)
  AUTHORS   Lee,T.H., Coligan,J.E., Allan,J.S., McLane,M.F., Groopman,J.E. and
            Essex,M.
  TITLE     A new HTLV-III/LAV protein encoded by a gene found in cytopathic
            retroviruses
  JOURNAL   Science 231 (4745), 1546-1549 (1986)
  PUBMED    3006243
REFERENCE   15  (bases 1 to 9719)
  AUTHORS   Sodroski,J., Goh,W.C., Rosen,C., Tartar,A., Portetelle,D., Burny,A.
            and Haseltine,W.
  TITLE     Replicative and cytopathic potential of HTLV-III/LAV with sor gene
            deletions
  JOURNAL   Science 231 (4745), 1549-1553 (1986)
  PUBMED    3006244
REFERENCE   16  (bases 1 to 9719)
  AUTHORS   Kan,N.C., Franchini,G., Wong-Staal,F., DuBois,G.C., Robey,W.G.,
            Lautenberger,J.A. and Papas,T.S.
  TITLE     Identification of HTLV-III/LAV sor gene product and detection of
            antibodies in human sera
  JOURNAL   Science 231 (4745), 1553-1555 (1986)
  PUBMED    3006245
REFERENCE   17  (bases 1 to 9719)
  AUTHORS   Arya,S.K. and Gallo,R.C.
  TITLE     Three novel genes of human T-lymphotropic virus type III: immune
            reactivity of their products with sera from acquired immune
            deficiency syndrome patients
  JOURNAL   Proc. Natl. Acad. Sci. U.S.A. 83 (7), 2209-2213 (1986)
  PUBMED    3008154
REFERENCE   18  (bases 1 to 9719)
  AUTHORS   Jones,K.A., Kadonaga,J.T., Luciw,P.A. and Tjian,R.
  TITLE     Activation of the AIDS retrovirus promoter by the cellular
            transcription factor, Sp1
  JOURNAL   Science 232 (4751), 755-759 (1986)
  PUBMED    3008338
REFERENCE   19  (bases 1 to 9719)
  AUTHORS   Sodroski,J., Goh,W.C., Rosen,C., Dayton,A., Terwilliger,E. and
            Haseltine,W.
  TITLE     A second post-transcriptional trans-activator gene required for
            HTLV-III replication
  JOURNAL   Nature 321 (6068), 412-417 (1986)
  PUBMED    3012355
REFERENCE   20  (bases 1 to 9719)
  AUTHORS   Starcich,B.R., Hahn,B.H., Shaw,G.M., McNeely,P.D., Modrow,S.,
            Wolf,H., Parks,E.S., Parks,W.P., Josephs,S.F., Gallo,R.C. and
            Wong-Staal,F.
  TITLE     Identification and characterization of conserved and variable
            regions in the envelope gene of HTLV-III/LAV, the retrovirus of
            AIDS
  JOURNAL   Cell 45 (5), 637-648 (1986)
  PUBMED    2423250
REFERENCE   21  (bases 1 to 9719)
  AUTHORS   Willey,R.L., Rutledge,R.A., Dias,S., Folks,T., Theodore,T.,
            Buckler,C.E. and Martin,M.A.
  TITLE     Identification of conserved and divergent domains within the
            envelope gene of the acquired immunodeficiency syndrome retrovirus
  JOURNAL   Proc. Natl. Acad. Sci. U.S.A. 83 (14), 5038-5042 (1986)
  PUBMED    3014529
REFERENCE   22  (bases 8761 to 9060)
  AUTHORS   Fisher,A.G., Ratner,L., Mitsuya,H., Marselle,L.M., Harper,M.E.,
            Broder,S., Gallo,R.C. and Wong-Staal,F.
  TITLE     Infectious mutants of HTLV-III with changes in the 3' region and
            markedly reduced cytopathic effects
  JOURNAL   Science 233 (4764), 655-659 (1986)
  PUBMED    3014663
REFERENCE   23  (bases 1 to 9719)
  AUTHORS   Feinberg,M.B., Jarrett,R.F., Aldovini,A., Gallo,R.C. and
            Wong-Staal,F.
  TITLE     HTLV-III expression and production involve complex regulation at
            the levels of splicing and translation of viral RNA
  JOURNAL   Cell 46 (6), 807-817 (1986)
  PUBMED    3638988
REFERENCE   24  (bases 1 to 9719)
  AUTHORS   Lightfoote,M.M., Coligan,J.E., Folks,T.M., Fauci,A.S., Martin,M.A.
            and Venkatesan,S.
  TITLE     Structural characterization of reverse transcriptase and
            endonuclease polypeptides of the acquired immunodeficiency syndrome
            retrovirus
  JOURNAL   J. Virol. 60 (2), 771-775 (1986)
  PUBMED    2430111
REFERENCE   25  (bases 1 to 9719)
  AUTHORS   Terwilliger,E., Sodroski,J.G., Rosen,C.A. and Haseltine,W.A.
  TITLE     Effects of mutations within the 3' orf open reading frame region of
            human T-cell lymphotropic virus type III (HTLV-III/LAV) on
            replication and cytopathogenicity
  JOURNAL   J. Virol. 60 (2), 754-760 (1986)
  PUBMED    3490583
REFERENCE   26  (bases 1 to 9719)
  AUTHORS   Wright,C.M., Felber,B.K., Paskalis,H. and Pavlakis,G.N.
  TITLE     Expression and characterization of the trans-activator of
            HTLV-III/LAV virus
  JOURNAL   Science 234 (4779), 988-992 (1986)
  PUBMED    3490693
REFERENCE   27  (bases 1 to 9719)
  AUTHORS   Patarca,R., Heath,C., Goldenberg,G.J., Rosen,C.A., Sodroski,J.G.,
            Haseltine,W.A. and Hansen,U.M.
  TITLE     Transcription directed by the HIV long terminal repeat in vitro
  JOURNAL   AIDS Res. Hum. Retroviruses 3 (1), 41-55 (1987)
  PUBMED    3040054
REFERENCE   28  (bases 1 to 9635)
  AUTHORS   Ratner,L., Fisher,A., Jagodzinski,L.L., Mitsuya,H., Liou,R.S.,
            Gallo,R.C. and Wong-Staal,F.
  TITLE     Complete nucleotide sequences of functional clones of the AIDS
            virus
  JOURNAL   AIDS Res. Hum. Retroviruses 3 (1), 57-69 (1987)
  PUBMED    3040055
REFERENCE   29  (bases 1 to 9719)
  AUTHORS   Wong-Staal,F., Chanda,P.K. and Ghrayeb,J.
  TITLE     Human immunodeficiency virus: the eighth gene
  JOURNAL   AIDS Res. Hum. Retroviruses 3 (1), 33-39 (1987)
  PUBMED    3476127
REFERENCE   30  (bases 1 to 9719)
  AUTHORS   Modrow,S., Hahn,B.H., Shaw,G.M., Gallo,R.C., Wong-Staal,F. and
            Wolf,H.
  TITLE     Computer-assisted analysis of envelope protein sequences of seven
            human immunodeficiency virus isolates: prediction of antigenic
            epitopes in conserved and variable regions
  JOURNAL   J. Virol. 61 (2), 570-578 (1987)
  PUBMED    2433466
REFERENCE   31  (bases 1 to 9719)
  AUTHORS   Goh,W.C., Sodroski,J.G., Rosen,C.A. and Haseltine,W.A.
  TITLE     Expression of the art gene protein of human T-lymphotropic virus
            type III (HTLV-III/LAV) in bacteria
  JOURNAL   J. Virol. 61 (2), 633-637 (1987)
  PUBMED    3543401
REFERENCE   32  (bases 1 to 9719)
  AUTHORS   Muesing,M.A., Smith,D.H. and Capon,D.J.
  TITLE     Regulation of mRNA accumulation by a human immunodeficiency virus
            trans-activator protein
  JOURNAL   Cell 48 (4), 691-701 (1987)
  PUBMED    3643816
REFERENCE   33  (bases 1 to 9719)
  AUTHORS   Nabel,G. and Baltimore,D.
  TITLE     An inducible transcription factor activates expression of human
            immunodeficiency virus in T cells
  JOURNAL   Nature 326 (6114), 711-713 (1987)
  PUBMED    3031512
  REMARK    Erratum:[Nature 1990 Mar 8;344(6262):178]
REFERENCE   34  (bases 1 to 9719)
  AUTHORS   Fisher,A.G., Ensoli,B., Ivanoff,L., Chamberlain,M., Petteway,S.,
            Ratner,L., Gallo,R.C. and Wong-Staal,F.
  TITLE     The sor gene of HIV-1 is required for efficient virus transmission
            in vitro
  JOURNAL   Science 237 (4817), 888-893 (1987)
  PUBMED    3497453
REFERENCE   35  (bases 6225 to 8795)
  AUTHORS   Reitz,M.S. Jr., Wilson,C., Naugle,C., Gallo,R.C. and
            Robert-Guroff,M.
  TITLE     Generation of a neutralization-resistant variant of HIV-1 is due to
            selection for a point mutation in the envelope gene
  JOURNAL   Cell 54 (1), 57-63 (1988)
  PUBMED    2838179
REFERENCE   36  (bases 790 to 2292)
  AUTHORS   Pal,R., Reitz,M.S. Jr., Tschachler,E., Gallo,R.C.,
            Sarngadharan,M.G. and Veronese,F.D.
  TITLE     Myristoylation of gag proteins of HIV-1 plays an important role in
            virus assembly
  JOURNAL   AIDS Res. Hum. Retroviruses 6 (6), 721-730 (1990)
  PUBMED    2194551
REFERENCE   37  (bases 1 to 9719)
  AUTHORS   Ido,E., Han,H.P., Kezdy,F.J. and Tang,J.
  TITLE     Kinetic studies of human immunodeficiency virus type 1 protease and
            its active-site hydrogen bond mutant A28S
  JOURNAL   J. Biol. Chem. 266 (36), 24359-24366 (1991)
  PUBMED    1761538
COMMENT     On Mar 25, 1997 this sequence version replaced gi:327742.          
             [6] sites                                                         
             tat mRNA and other transcript boundaries. [7] sites               
             tat mRNA.~[8] sites                                               
             mRNA splice sites.~[9] sites                                      
             27K antigen cds.~[5] sites                                        
             gp160 and gp120 coding sequences.~[1] sites                       
             regulatory sequences in the LTR.~[(in) Weiss,R., Teich,N.,        
            Varmus,H. and Coffin,J. (Eds.)                                     
            RNA Tumor Viruses, Secon] review                                   
             bases 1 to 9718.~[15] sites                                       
             trans-activator function and TAR sequence. [19] sites             
             pol coding sequence.~[22] sites                                   
             23K sor gene product.~[23] sites                                  
             pol NH2-terminal region.~[20] sites                               
             sor 23K protein.~[21] sites                                       
             sor 23K protein.~[24] sites                                       
             Sp1 binding sites in the promoter region. [17] sites              
             acceptor and donor splice sites for tat and 27K. [10] sites       
             deletion mutants in the tat gene.~[18] sites                      
             env gene conserved/varable regions                                
             separate entries. [16] sites                                      
             trs cds boundaries.~[12] sites                                    
             trs cds boundaries.~[11] sites                                    
             env gene conserved/variable regions                               
             separate entries. [26] sites                                      
             tar or transactivator target.~[13] sites                          
             3' orf mutations.~[14] sites                                      
             pol p34 terminus.~[31] sites                                      
             promoter, TAR, tat-III mutants.~[32] sites                        
             envelope protein epitopes.~[33] sites                             
             trs/art protein.~[34] sites                                       
             inducible enhancer element.~[27] revises [30].~[29] sites         
             long terminal repeat.~[28] sites                                  
             R orf.~[35] sites                                                 
             sor.~Sequence for [25] kindly provided in computer-readable form  
            by L.Ratner, 19-AUG-1986.~The HXB2 sequence is being used as a     
            reference genome for all the HIV entries because it has been       
            derived from a demonstrably infectious clone. Hence not all of the 
            'sites' references above were concerned with this isolate.
FEATURES             Location/Qualifiers
     repeat_region   1..634
                     /note="5' LTR"
                     /product="5' RR"
                     /rpt_type="long_terminal_repeat"
     primer_bind     455..476
                     /standard_name=""
     primer_bind     496..516
                     /standard_name=""
     primer_bind     complement(599..622)
                     /standard_name=""
     primer_bind     complement(614..635)
                     /standard_name=""
     CDS             790..2292
                     /note="gag polyprotein"
                     /product="Gag"
                     /codon_start=1
                     /transl_table=1
                     /protein_id="AAB50258.1"
                     /db_xref="GI:327745"
                     /translation="MGARASVLSGGELDRWEKIRLRPGGKKKYKLKHIVWASRELERF
                     AVNPGLLETSEGCRQILGQLQPSLQTGSEELRSLYNTVATLYCVHQRIEIKDTKEALD
                     KIEEEQNKSKKKAQQAAADTGHSNQVSQNYPIVQNIQGQMVHQAISPRTLNAWVKVVE
                     EKAFSPEVIPMFSALSEGATPQDLNTMLNTVGGHQAAMQMLKETINEEAAEWDRVHPV
                     HAGPIAPGQMREPRGSDIAGTTSTLQEQIGWMTNNPPIPVGEIYKRWIILGLNKIVRM
                     YSPTSILDIRQGPKEPFRDYVDRFYKTLRAEQASQEVKNWMTETLLVQNANPDCKTIL
                     KALGPAATLEEMMTACQGVGGPGHKARVLAEAMSQVTNSATIMMQRGNFRNQRKIVKC
                     FNCGKEGHTARNCRAPRKKGCWKCGKEGHQMKDCTERQANFLGKIWPSYKGRPGNFLQ
                     SRPEPTAPPEESFRSGVETTTPPQKQEPIDKELYPLTSLRSLFGNDPSSQ"
     primer_bind     1299..1323
                     /standard_name=""
     primer_bind     complement(1359..1377)
                     /standard_name=""
     CDS             2358..5096
                     /note="pol polyprotein (NH2-terminus uncertain)"
                     /codon_start=1
                     /transl_table=1
                     /product="Pol"
                     /protein_id="AAB50259.1"
                     /db_xref="GI:1906384"
                     /translation="MSLPGRWKPKMIGGIGGFIKVRQYDQILIEICGHKAIGTVLVGP
                     TPVNIIGRNLLTQIGCTLNFPISPIETVPVKLKPGMDGPKVKQWPLTEEKIKALVEIC
                     TEMEKEGKISKIGPENPYNTPVFAIKKKDSTKWRKLVDFRELNKRTQDFWEVQLGIPH
                     PAGLKKKKSVTVLDVGDAYFSVPLDEDFRKYTAFTIPSINNETPGIRYQYNVLPQGWK
                     GSPAIFQSSMTKILEPFRKQNPDIVIYQYMDDLYVGSDLEIGQHRTKIEELRQHLLRW
                     GLTTPDKKHQKEPPFLWMGYELHPDKWTVQPIVLPEKDSWTVNDIQKLVGKLNWASQI
                     YPGIKVRQLCKLLRGTKALTEVIPLTEEAELELAENREILKEPVHGVYYDPSKDLIAE
                     IQKQGQGQWTYQIYQEPFKNLKTGKYARMRGAHTNDVKQLTEAVQKITTESIVIWGKT
                     PKFKLPIQKETWETWWTEYWQATWIPEWEFVNTPPLVKLWYQLEKEPIVGAETFYVDG
                     AANRETKLGKAGYVTNRGRQKVVTLTDTTNQKTELQAIYLALQDSGLEVNIVTDSQYA
                     LGIIQAQPDQSESELVNQIIEQLIKKEKVYLAWVPAHKGIGGNEQVDKLVSAGIRKVL
                     FLDGIDKAQDEHEKYHSNWRAMASDFNLPPVVAKEIVASCDKCQLKGEAMHGQVDCSP
                     GIWQLDCTHLEGKVILVAVHVASGYIEAEVIPAETGQETAYFLLKLAGRWPVKTIHTD
                     NGSNFTGATVRAACWWAGIKQEFGIPYNPQSQGVVESMNKELKKIIGQVRDQAEHLKT
                     AVQMAVFIHNFKRKGGIGGYSAGERIVDIIATDIQTKELQKQITKIQNFRVYYRDSRN
                     PLWKGPAKLLWKGEGAVVIQDNSDIKVVPRRKAKIIRDYGKQMAGDDCVASRQDED"
     primer_bind     4930..4948
                     /standard_name=""
     CDS             5041..5619
                     /note="sor 23K protein"
                     /codon_start=1
                     /transl_table=1
                     /product="Vif"
                     /protein_id="AAB50260.1"
                     /db_xref="GI:327747"
                     /translation="MENRWQVMIVWQVDRMRIRTWKSLVKHHMYVSGKARGWFYRHHY
                     ESPHPRISSEVHIPLGDARLVITTYWGLHTGERDWHLGQGVSIEWRKKRYSTQVDPEL
                     ADQLIHLYYFDCFSDSAIRKALLGHIVSPRCEYQAGHNKVGSLQYLALAALITPKKIK
                     PPLPSVTKLTEDRWNKPQKTKGHRGSHTMNGH"
     primer_bind     complement(5042..5059)
                     /standard_name=""
     CDS             5559..5795
                     /note="R (ORF) protein"
                     /codon_start=1
                     /transl_table=1
                     /product="Vpu"
                     /protein_id="AAB50261.1"
                     /db_xref="GI:327748"
                     /translation="MEQAPEDQGPQREPHNEWTLELLEELKNEAVRHFPRIWLHGLGQ
                     HIYETYGDTWAGVEAIIRILQQLLFIHFQNWVST"
     CDS             join(5831..6045,8379..8424)
                     /note="tat protein"
                     /codon_start=1
                     /transl_table=1
                     /product="Tat"
                     /protein_id="AAB50256.1"
                     /db_xref="GI:1906383"
                     /translation="MEPVDPRLEPWKHPGSQPKTACTNCYCKKCCFHCQVCFITKALG
                     ISYGRKKRRQRRRAHQNSQTHQASLSKQPTSQPRGDPTGPKE"
     CDS             join(5970..6045,8379..8653)
                     /note="trs protein"
                     /codon_start=1
                     /transl_table=1
                     /product="Rev"
                     /protein_id="AAB50257.1"
                     /db_xref="GI:327744"
                     /translation="MAGRSGDSDEELIRTVRLIKLLYQSNPPPNPEGTRQARRNRRRR
                     WRERQRQIHSISERILGTYLGRSAEPVPLQLPPLERLTLDCNEDCGTSGTQGVGSPQI
                     LVESPTVLESGTKE"
     CDS             6225..8795
                     /note="envelope polyprotein"
                     /codon_start=1
                     /transl_table=1
                     /product="Env"
                     /protein_id="AAB50262.1"
                     /db_xref="GI:1906385"
                     /translation="MRVKEKYQHLWRWGWRWGTMLLGMLMICSATEKLWVTVYYGVPV
                     WKEATTTLFCASDAKAYDTEVHNVWATHACVPTDPNPQEVVLVNVTENFNMWKNDMVE
                     QMHEDIISLWDQSLKPCVKLTPLCVSLKCTDLKNDTNTNSSSGRMIMEKGEIKNCSFN
                     ISTSIRGKVQKEYAFFYKLDIIPIDNDTTSYKLTSCNTSVITQACPKVSFEPIPIHYC
                     APAGFAILKCNNKTFNGTGPCTNVSTVQCTHGIRPVVSTQLLLNGSLAEEEVVIRSVN
                     FTDNAKTIIVQLNTSVEINCTRPNNNTRKRIRIQRGPGRAFVTIGKIGNMRQAHCNIS
                     RAKWNNTLKQIASKLREQFGNNKTIIFKQSSGGDPEIVTHSFNCGGEFFYCNSTQLFN
                     STWFNSTWSTEGSNNTEGSDTITLPCRIKQIINMWQKVGKAMYAPPISGQIRCSSNIT
                     GLLLTRDGGNSNNESEIFRPGGGDMRDNWRSELYKYKVVKIEPLGVAPTKAKRRVVQR
                     EKRAVGIGALFLGFLGAAGSTMGAASMTLTVQARQLLSGIVQQQNNLLRAIEAQQHLL
                     QLTVWGIKQLQARILAVERYLKDQQLLGIWGCSGKLICTTAVPWNASWSNKSLEQIWN
                     HTTWMEWDREINNYTSLIHSLIEESQNQQEKNEQELLELDKWASLWNWFNITNWLWYI
                     KLFIMIVGGLVGLRIVFAVLSIVNRVRQGYSPLSFQTHLPTPRGPDRPEGIEEEGGER
                     DRDRSIRLVNGSLALIWDDLRSLCLFSYHRLRDLLLIVTRIVELLGRRGWEALKYWWN
                     LLQYWSQELKNSAVSLLNATAIAVAEGTDRVIEVVQGACRAIRHIPRRIRQGLERILL
                     "
     CDS             8797..9168
                     /note="27K protein (premature termination)"
                     /codon_start=1
                     /transl_table=1
                     /product="Nef"
                     /protein_id="AAB50263.1"
                     /db_xref="GI:1906386"
                     /translation="MGGKWSKSSVIGWPTVRERMRRAEPAADRVGAASRDLEKHGAIT
                     SSNTAATNAACAWLEAQEEEEVGFPVTPQVPLRPMTYKAAVDLSHFLKEKGGLEGLIH
                     SQRRQDILDLWIYHTQGYFPD"
     repeat_region   9086..9719
                     /note="3' LTR"
                     /product="3' RR"
                     /rpt_type="long_terminal_repeat"
     primer_bind     9540..9561
                     /standard_name=""
     primer_bind     9581..9601
                     /standard_name=""
     primer_bind     complement(9684..9707)
                     /standard_name=""
     primer_bind     complement(9699..9719)
                     /standard_name=""
ORIGIN      
        1 tggaagggct aattcactcc caacgaagac aagatatcct tgatctgtgg atctaccaca
       61 cacaaggcta cttccctgat tagcagaact acacaccagg gccagggatc agatatccac
      121 tgacctttgg atggtgctac aagctagtac cagttgagcc agagaagtta gaagaagcca
      181 acaaaggaga gaacaccagc ttgttacacc ctgtgagcct gcatggaatg gatgacccgg
      241 agagagaagt gttagagtgg aggtttgaca gccgcctagc atttcatcac atggcccgag
      301 agctgcatcc ggagtacttc aagaactgct gacatcgagc ttgctacaag ggactttccg
      361 ctggggactt tccagggagg cgtggcctgg gcgggactgg ggagtggcga gccctcagat
      421 cctgcatata agcagctgct ttttgcctgt actgggtctc tctggttaga ccagatctga
      481 gcctgggagc tctctggcta actagggaac ccactgctta agcctcaata aagcttgcct
      541 tgagtgcttc aagtagtgtg tgcccgtctg ttgtgtgact ctggtaacta gagatccctc
      601 agaccctttt agtcagtgtg gaaaatctct agcagtggcg cccgaacagg gacctgaaag
      661 cgaaagggaa accagaggag ctctctcgac gcaggactcg gcttgctgaa gcgcgcacgg
      721 caagaggcga ggggcggcga ctggtgagta cgccaaaaat tttgactagc ggaggctaga
      781 aggagagaga tgggtgcgag agcgtcagta ttaagcgggg gagaattaga tcgatgggaa
      841 aaaattcggt taaggccagg gggaaagaaa aaatataaat taaaacatat agtatgggca
      901 agcagggagc tagaacgatt cgcagttaat cctggcctgt tagaaacatc agaaggctgt
      961 agacaaatac tgggacagct acaaccatcc cttcagacag gatcagaaga acttagatca
     1021 ttatataata cagtagcaac cctctattgt gtgcatcaaa ggatagagat aaaagacacc
     1081 aaggaagctt tagacaagat agaggaagag caaaacaaaa gtaagaaaaa agcacagcaa
     1141 gcagcagctg acacaggaca cagcaatcag gtcagccaaa attaccctat agtgcagaac
     1201 atccaggggc aaatggtaca tcaggccata tcacctagaa ctttaaatgc atgggtaaaa
     1261 gtagtagaag agaaggcttt cagcccagaa gtgataccca tgttttcagc attatcagaa
     1321 ggagccaccc cacaagattt aaacaccatg ctaaacacag tggggggaca tcaagcagcc
     1381 atgcaaatgt taaaagagac catcaatgag gaagctgcag aatgggatag agtgcatcca
     1441 gtgcatgcag ggcctattgc accaggccag atgagagaac caaggggaag tgacatagca
     1501 ggaactacta gtacccttca ggaacaaata ggatggatga caaataatcc acctatccca
     1561 gtaggagaaa tttataaaag atggataatc ctgggattaa ataaaatagt aagaatgtat
     1621 agccctacca gcattctgga cataagacaa ggaccaaagg aaccctttag agactatgta
     1681 gaccggttct ataaaactct aagagccgag caagcttcac aggaggtaaa aaattggatg
     1741 acagaaacct tgttggtcca aaatgcgaac ccagattgta agactatttt aaaagcattg
     1801 ggaccagcgg ctacactaga agaaatgatg acagcatgtc agggagtagg aggacccggc
     1861 cataaggcaa gagttttggc tgaagcaatg agccaagtaa caaattcagc taccataatg
     1921 atgcagagag gcaattttag gaaccaaaga aagattgtta agtgtttcaa ttgtggcaaa
     1981 gaagggcaca cagccagaaa ttgcagggcc cctaggaaaa agggctgttg gaaatgtgga
     2041 aaggaaggac accaaatgaa agattgtact gagagacagg ctaatttttt agggaagatc
     2101 tggccttcct acaagggaag gccagggaat tttcttcaga gcagaccaga gccaacagcc
     2161 ccaccagaag agagcttcag gtctggggta gagacaacaa ctccccctca gaagcaggag
     2221 ccgatagaca aggaactgta tcctttaact tccctcaggt cactctttgg caacgacccc
     2281 tcgtcacaat aaagataggg gggcaactaa aggaagctct attagataca ggagcagatg
     2341 atacagtatt agaagaaatg agtttgccag gaagatggaa accaaaaatg atagggggaa
     2401 ttggaggttt tatcaaagta agacagtatg atcagatact catagaaatc tgtggacata
     2461 aagctatagg tacagtatta gtaggaccta cacctgtcaa cataattgga agaaatctgt
     2521 tgactcagat tggttgcact ttaaattttc ccattagccc tattgagact gtaccagtaa
     2581 aattaaagcc aggaatggat ggcccaaaag ttaaacaatg gccattgaca gaagaaaaaa
     2641 taaaagcatt agtagaaatt tgtacagaga tggaaaagga agggaaaatt tcaaaaattg
     2701 ggcctgaaaa tccatacaat actccagtat ttgccataaa gaaaaaagac agtactaaat
     2761 ggagaaaatt agtagatttc agagaactta ataagagaac tcaagacttc tgggaagttc
     2821 aattaggaat accacatccc gcagggttaa aaaagaaaaa atcagtaaca gtactggatg
     2881 tgggtgatgc atatttttca gttcccttag atgaagactt caggaagtat actgcattta
     2941 ccatacctag tataaacaat gagacaccag ggattagata tcagtacaat gtgcttccac
     3001 agggatggaa aggatcacca gcaatattcc aaagtagcat gacaaaaatc ttagagcctt
     3061 ttagaaaaca aaatccagac atagttatct atcaatacat ggatgatttg tatgtaggat
     3121 ctgacttaga aatagggcag catagaacaa aaatagagga gctgagacaa catctgttga
     3181 ggtggggact taccacacca gacaaaaaac atcagaaaga acctccattc ctttggatgg
     3241 gttatgaact ccatcctgat aaatggacag tacagcctat agtgctgcca gaaaaagaca
     3301 gctggactgt caatgacata cagaagttag tggggaaatt gaattgggca agtcagattt
     3361 acccagggat taaagtaagg caattatgta aactccttag aggaaccaaa gcactaacag
     3421 aagtaatacc actaacagaa gaagcagagc tagaactggc agaaaacaga gagattctaa
     3481 aagaaccagt acatggagtg tattatgacc catcaaaaga cttaatagca gaaatacaga
     3541 agcaggggca aggccaatgg acatatcaaa tttatcaaga gccatttaaa aatctgaaaa
     3601 caggaaaata tgcaagaatg aggggtgccc acactaatga tgtaaaacaa ttaacagagg
     3661 cagtgcaaaa aataaccaca gaaagcatag taatatgggg aaagactcct aaatttaaac
     3721 tgcccataca aaaggaaaca tgggaaacat ggtggacaga gtattggcaa gccacctgga
     3781 ttcctgagtg ggagtttgtt aatacccctc ccttagtgaa attatggtac cagttagaga
     3841 aagaacccat agtaggagca gaaaccttct atgtagatgg ggcagctaac agggagacta
     3901 aattaggaaa agcaggatat gttactaata gaggaagaca aaaagttgtc accctaactg
     3961 acacaacaaa tcagaagact gagttacaag caatttatct agctttgcag gattcgggat
     4021 tagaagtaaa catagtaaca gactcacaat atgcattagg aatcattcaa gcacaaccag
     4081 atcaaagtga atcagagtta gtcaatcaaa taatagagca gttaataaaa aaggaaaagg
     4141 tctatctggc atgggtacca gcacacaaag gaattggagg aaatgaacaa gtagataaat
     4201 tagtcagtgc tggaatcagg aaagtactat ttttagatgg aatagataag gcccaagatg
     4261 aacatgagaa atatcacagt aattggagag caatggctag tgattttaac ctgccacctg
     4321 tagtagcaaa agaaatagta gccagctgtg ataaatgtca gctaaaagga gaagccatgc
     4381 atggacaagt agactgtagt ccaggaatat ggcaactaga ttgtacacat ttagaaggaa
     4441 aagttatcct ggtagcagtt catgtagcca gtggatatat agaagcagaa gttattccag
     4501 cagaaacagg gcaggaaaca gcatattttc ttttaaaatt agcaggaaga tggccagtaa
     4561 aaacaataca tactgacaat ggcagcaatt tcaccggtgc tacggttagg gccgcctgtt
     4621 ggtgggcggg aatcaagcag gaatttggaa ttccctacaa tccccaaagt caaggagtag
     4681 tagaatctat gaataaagaa ttaaagaaaa ttataggaca ggtaagagat caggctgaac
     4741 atcttaagac agcagtacaa atggcagtat tcatccacaa ttttaaaaga aaagggggga
     4801 ttggggggta cagtgcaggg gaaagaatag tagacataat agcaacagac atacaaacta
     4861 aagaattaca aaaacaaatt acaaaaattc aaaattttcg ggtttattac agggacagca
     4921 gaaatccact ttggaaagga ccagcaaagc tcctctggaa aggtgaaggg gcagtagtaa
     4981 tacaagataa tagtgacata aaagtagtgc caagaagaaa agcaaagatc attagggatt
     5041 atggaaaaca gatggcaggt gatgattgtg tggcaagtag acaggatgag gattagaaca
     5101 tggaaaagtt tagtaaaaca ccatatgtat gtttcaggga aagctagggg atggttttat
     5161 agacatcact atgaaagccc tcatccaaga ataagttcag aagtacacat cccactaggg
     5221 gatgctagat tggtaataac aacatattgg ggtctgcata caggagaaag agactggcat
     5281 ttgggtcagg gagtctccat agaatggagg aaaaagagat atagcacaca agtagaccct
     5341 gaactagcag accaactaat tcatctgtat tactttgact gtttttcaga ctctgctata
     5401 agaaaggcct tattaggaca catagttagc cctaggtgtg aatatcaagc aggacataac
     5461 aaggtaggat ctctacaata cttggcacta gcagcattaa taacaccaaa aaagataaag
     5521 ccacctttgc ctagtgttac gaaactgaca gaggatagat ggaacaagcc ccagaagacc
     5581 aagggccaca gagggagcca cacaatgaat ggacactaga gcttttagag gagcttaaga
     5641 atgaagctgt tagacatttt cctaggattt ggctccatgg cttagggcaa catatctatg
     5701 aaacttatgg ggatacttgg gcaggagtgg aagccataat aagaattctg caacaactgc
     5761 tgtttatcca ttttcagaat tgggtgtcga catagcagaa taggcgttac tcgacagagg
     5821 agagcaagaa atggagccag tagatcctag actagagccc tggaagcatc caggaagtca
     5881 gcctaaaact gcttgtacca attgctattg taaaaagtgt tgctttcatt gccaagtttg
     5941 tttcataaca aaagccttag gcatctccta tggcaggaag aagcggagac agcgacgaag
     6001 agctcatcag aacagtcaga ctcatcaagc ttctctatca aagcagtaag tagtacatgt
     6061 aacgcaacct ataccaatag tagcaatagt agcattagta gtagcaataa taatagcaat
     6121 agttgtgtgg tccatagtaa tcatagaata taggaaaata ttaagacaaa gaaaaataga
     6181 caggttaatt gatagactaa tagaaagagc agaagacagt ggcaatgaga gtgaaggaga
     6241 aatatcagca cttgtggaga tgggggtgga gatggggcac catgctcctt gggatgttga
     6301 tgatctgtag tgctacagaa aaattgtggg tcacagtcta ttatggggta cctgtgtgga
     6361 aggaagcaac caccactcta ttttgtgcat cagatgctaa agcatatgat acagaggtac
     6421 ataatgtttg ggccacacat gcctgtgtac ccacagaccc caacccacaa gaagtagtat
     6481 tggtaaatgt gacagaaaat tttaacatgt ggaaaaatga catggtagaa cagatgcatg
     6541 aggatataat cagtttatgg gatcaaagcc taaagccatg tgtaaaatta accccactct
     6601 gtgttagttt aaagtgcact gatttgaaga atgatactaa taccaatagt agtagcggga
     6661 gaatgataat ggagaaagga gagataaaaa actgctcttt caatatcagc acaagcataa
     6721 gaggtaaggt gcagaaagaa tatgcatttt tttataaact tgatataata ccaatagata
     6781 atgatactac cagctataag ttgacaagtt gtaacacctc agtcattaca caggcctgtc
     6841 caaaggtatc ctttgagcca attcccatac attattgtgc cccggctggt tttgcgattc
     6901 taaaatgtaa taataagacg ttcaatggaa caggaccatg tacaaatgtc agcacagtac
     6961 aatgtacaca tggaattagg ccagtagtat caactcaact gctgttaaat ggcagtctag
     7021 cagaagaaga ggtagtaatt agatctgtca atttcacgga caatgctaaa accataatag
     7081 tacagctgaa cacatctgta gaaattaatt gtacaagacc caacaacaat acaagaaaaa
     7141 gaatccgtat ccagagagga ccagggagag catttgttac aataggaaaa ataggaaata
     7201 tgagacaagc acattgtaac attagtagag caaaatggaa taacacttta aaacagatag
     7261 ctagcaaatt aagagaacaa tttggaaata ataaaacaat aatctttaag caatcctcag
     7321 gaggggaccc agaaattgta acgcacagtt ttaattgtgg aggggaattt ttctactgta
     7381 attcaacaca actgtttaat agtacttggt ttaatagtac ttggagtact gaagggtcaa
     7441 ataacactga aggaagtgac acaatcaccc tcccatgcag aataaaacaa attataaaca
     7501 tgtggcagaa agtaggaaaa gcaatgtatg cccctcccat cagtggacaa attagatgtt
     7561 catcaaatat tacagggctg ctattaacaa gagatggtgg taatagcaac aatgagtccg
     7621 agatcttcag acctggagga ggagatatga gggacaattg gagaagtgaa ttatataaat
     7681 ataaagtagt aaaaattgaa ccattaggag tagcacccac caaggcaaag agaagagtgg
     7741 tgcagagaga aaaaagagca gtgggaatag gagctttgtt ccttgggttc ttgggagcag
     7801 caggaagcac tatgggcgca gcctcaatga cgctgacggt acaggccaga caattattgt
     7861 ctggtatagt gcagcagcag aacaatttgc tgagggctat tgaggcgcaa cagcatctgt
     7921 tgcaactcac agtctggggc atcaagcagc tccaggcaag aatcctggct gtggaaagat
     7981 acctaaagga tcaacagctc ctggggattt ggggttgctc tggaaaactc atttgcacca
     8041 ctgctgtgcc ttggaatgct agttggagta ataaatctct ggaacagatt tggaatcaca
     8101 cgacctggat ggagtgggac agagaaatta acaattacac aagcttaata cactccttaa
     8161 ttgaagaatc gcaaaaccag caagaaaaga atgaacaaga attattggaa ttagataaat
     8221 gggcaagttt gtggaattgg tttaacataa caaattggct gtggtatata aaattattca
     8281 taatgatagt aggaggcttg gtaggtttaa gaatagtttt tgctgtactt tctatagtga
     8341 atagagttag gcagggatat tcaccattat cgtttcagac ccacctccca accccgaggg
     8401 gacccgacag gcccgaagga atagaagaag aaggtggaga gagagacaga gacagatcca
     8461 ttcgattagt gaacggatcc ttggcactta tctgggacga tctgcggagc ctgtgcctct
     8521 tcagctacca ccgcttgaga gacttactct tgattgtaac gaggattgtg gaacttctgg
     8581 gacgcagggg gtgggaagcc ctcaaatatt ggtggaatct cctacagtat tggagtcagg
     8641 aactaaagaa tagtgctgtt agcttgctca atgccacagc catagcagta gctgagggga
     8701 cagatagggt tatagaagta gtacaaggag cttgtagagc tattcgccac atacctagaa
     8761 gaataagaca gggcttggaa aggattttgc tataagatgg gtggcaagtg gtcaaaaagt
     8821 agtgtgattg gatggcctac tgtaagggaa agaatgagac gagctgagcc agcagcagat
     8881 agggtgggag cagcatctcg agacctggaa aaacatggag caatcacaag tagcaataca
     8941 gcagctacca atgctgcttg tgcctggcta gaagcacaag aggaggagga ggtgggtttt
     9001 ccagtcacac ctcaggtacc tttaagacca atgacttaca aggcagctgt agatcttagc
     9061 cactttttaa aagaaaaggg gggactggaa gggctaattc actcccaaag aagacaagat
     9121 atccttgatc tgtggatcta ccacacacaa ggctacttcc ctgattagca gaactacaca
     9181 ccagggccag gggtcagata tccactgacc tttggatggt gctacaagct agtaccagtt
     9241 gagccagata agatagaaga ggccaataaa ggagagaaca ccagcttgtt acaccctgtg
     9301 agcctgcatg ggatggatga cccggagaga gaagtgttag agtggaggtt tgacagccgc
     9361 ctagcatttc atcacgtggc ccgagagctg catccggagt acttcaagaa ctgctgacat
     9421 cgagcttgct acaagggact ttccgctggg gactttccag ggaggcgtgg cctgggcggg
     9481 actggggagt ggcgagccct cagatcctgc atataagcag ctgctttttg cctgtactgg
     9541 gtctctctgg ttagaccaga tctgagcctg ggagctctct ggctaactag ggaacccact
     9601 gcttaagcct caataaagct tgccttgagt gcttcaagta gtgtgtgccc gtctgttgtg
     9661 tgactctggt aactagagat ccctcagacc cttttagtca gtgtggaaaa tctctagca
//
